Addgene plasmid #32172: LHP428-YCplac33-STE2-378Stop
Depositing lab: Linda Hicke. Depositing organization: Northwestern University.
Backbone
  Vector backbone: YCPlac33
  Vector type: Yeast Expression
  Selectable markers: URA3
Growth in bacteria
  Bacterial resistance: Ampicillin, 100 μg/mL
  Growth temperature: 37°C
  Growth strain: DH5alpha
  Copy number: Unknown
Gene/Insert
  Gene/Insert name: STE2
  Species: S. cerevisiae (budding yeast)
  Mutation: Stop codon introduced at aa 378
  Entrez Gene: STE2 (a.k.a. YFL026W)
  Promoter: STE2
  Cloning method: Restriction Enzyme; 5′ cloning site HindIII (unknown if destroyed); 3′ cloning site HindIII (unknown if destroyed)
  Sequencing primers: 5′ M13_puc_Fwd; 3′ M13_puc_Rev
Terms and licenses: Academic/Nonprofit Terms; Industry Terms: Not Available to Industry
Depositor comments: STE2 ORF with a stop codon introduced at aa378. The 1.6kB STE2 378Stop -encoding HindIII fragment was subcloned from LHP147 into the HindIII site of YCplac33. The upstream promoter sequence was obtained by dropping out the 1260bp EcoRI(upstream)/PstI fragment and ligating in the 2KB EcoRI/PstI fragment from pJR3.
How to cite: LHP428-YCplac33-STE2-378Stop was a gift from Linda Hicke (Addgene plasmid # 32172 ; http://n2t.net/addgene:32172 ; RRID:Addgene_32172)
