[The description below was written by a language model from this plasmid's Addgene catalogue record.]
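Description:
LHP428-YCplac33-STE2-378Stop is a yeast expression plasmid built on YCplac33, a yeast–E. coli shuttle vector of the YCp (centromeric) class, which is generally maintained at low copy in Saccharomyces cerevisiae through a centromere and autonomously replicating sequence. It carries the URA3 auxotrophic marker for selection in ura3 yeast strains and an ampicillin resistance gene for propagation in E. coli. The record lists bacterial copy number as unknown, and no feature table is provided, so individual backbone elements cannot be confirmed beyond what the catalogue fields state.

The insert is the S. cerevisiae STE2 gene (YFL026W), which encodes the alpha-factor pheromone receptor, a G protein-coupled receptor of MATa cells. A stop codon has been introduced at amino acid 378, producing a receptor truncated in its cytoplasmic C-terminal tail. Expression is driven by the native STE2 promoter rather than a heterologous one. According to the depositor's notes, a roughly 1.6 kb HindIII fragment encoding the 378Stop allele was subcloned from an earlier plasmid into the HindIII site of YCplac33. The upstream promoter region was then restored by replacing a 1260 bp EcoRI/PstI fragment with a 2 kb EcoRI/PstI fragment from another plasmid.

The record does not state an intended use. A low-copy plasmid expressing a C-terminally truncated receptor from its own promoter would nonetheless suit studies of how the STE2 tail contributes to receptor regulation, such as signalling, modification, or internalisation, at near-physiological expression levels, typically in a strain lacking endogenous STE2.
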