>Addgene plasmid #32172 | LHP428-YCplac33-STE2-378Stop | addgene partial sequence | sequence record 38051 | M13pUC-rev 5'-AGCGGATAACAATTTCACACAGG-3'
AGCTTGAACTCGTAAAAGCAAAGGTGGTTTCTACCACTACTTACGAGATGTTTATTATGTAAAGGAGTTT
AAATATTATCAAATAAGAAAGATACCATTTTTTTTTATAGAGAATGTGGTGCATCTGATGAGCACCTGAA
TCTAGTAGTAACCTTATACCGAAGGTCACGAAATTACTTTTTCAAAGCCGTAAATTTTGATCATAAATTA
TTATTATCTTCAGTCCAGAACTTTCTGGCTTCCTCATCAGCTGCCGTATCGGGAGTGTACATGTCGACGG
GTTCAACTTCTCCCTCTTTGTAACTTGCATCAGCAAACGGTCCTATCCTAGTATTTTTTGAACTCGTAGG
TGTGGGCAACTTCAAAACTGATTTTTCTCTATATCATCTGCAGTCTCAGAAACAAAAGTTCTTTCCGAAT
GTTTATCCGATGTTGTTTCCTTCCTTCTAGGATATAGGTCATATAATCTACTTCTGAGACTGCTTTTAGC
ATCGTTGTTGATACTATCAGTTTGAAAGCTAGACAGCGTGCCTGGATAAAACCTATCTGTGGATGTTGTA
AAGTCTGAAGTAATTGTGTTTGTTTTGGATGCATTATTAGCAGCCGTGGCCCACATTGATGATAATGGTA
AAGACAATACAGCAAGTAATGTTGCAACAGTAGTCAAGACATCTGTTCCCTGGTTTGGTTTCAAACTGTA
TGCGAGGATGAATATTATCGATGGAACCAACAAAGATTGACATGACATTATGAGTAAAATATGGAAACTA
TCGAACTGCTTGAGACCAAGGAATCTTCTTGATCTAATAGCTAAAATCAAATTTAACTACCAGGACAAAT
GACATAAAGTTTATTGAGGA
